Addgene plasmid #120441: EF1a_FOXP1_P2A_Hygro_Barcode
Purpose: Barcoded lentiviral vector to express FOXP1 in mammalian cells under control of EF1a promoter. Barcoded for transcript detection in single cell RNA-seq.
Depositing lab: Prashant Mali. Depositing organization: University of California, San Diego (UCSD). Publication: Mapping Cellular Reprogramming via Pooled Overexpression Screens with Paired Fitness and Single-Cell RNA-Sequencing Readout. Parekh U, Wu Y, Zhao D, Worlikar A, Shah N, Zhang K, Mali P. Cell Syst. 2018 Nov 12. pii: S2405-4712(18)30433-2. doi: 10.1016/j.cels.2018.10.008. PubMed 30448000.
Backbone
  Vector backbone: Unknown
  Backbone size w/o insert (bp): 9514
  Vector type: Lentiviral
  Selectable markers: Hygromycin
Growth in bacteria
  Bacterial resistance: Ampicillin, 100 μg/mL
  Growth temperature: 37°C
  Growth strain: Stbl3
  Copy number: High Copy
Gene/Insert
  Gene/Insert name: FOXP1
  Species: H. sapiens (human)
  Insert size (bp): 342
  Entrez Gene: FOXP1 (a.k.a. 12CC4, HSPC215, MFH, QRF1, hFKH1B)
  Promoter: EF1a
  Cloning method: Gibson Cloning
  Sequencing primers: 5′ 5'-ttctcaagcctcagacagtgg-3'
Terms and licenses: Academic/Nonprofit Terms; Industry Terms: Not Available to Industry
Depositor comments: 5' cloning site: BamHI (not destroyed), 3' cloning site: BamHI (not destroyed).
How to cite: EF1a_FOXP1_P2A_Hygro_Barcode was a gift from Prashant Mali (Addgene plasmid # 120441 ; http://n2t.net/addgene:120441 ; RRID:Addgene_120441)
