[The description below was written by a language model from this plasmid's Addgene catalogue record and pLannotate feature annotations shown in this document.]
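Description:
EF1a_FOXP1_P2A_Hygro_Barcode is a 9.8 kb HIV-1-based lentiviral transfer plasmid for expressing human FOXP1 in mammalian cells; the parental backbone is not named in the record. It is maintained in E. coli through a high-copy ColE1/pUC-type origin with ampicillin resistance (AmpR), and also carries an f1 origin. A CMV enhancer/promoter fused to a truncated 5' LTR drives transcription of the viral genome in packaging cells. This is followed by the Ψ packaging signal with a gag fragment, the Rev response element for nuclear export of unspliced RNA, and the cPPT/CTS. A second truncated LTR, preceded by a loxP site, closes the proviral region and is followed by a bGH polyadenylation signal. Outside the LTRs, an SV40/EM7-driven BleoR cassette with an SV40 poly(A) signal is a backbone feature that would not be transferred with the virus.

The payload is a single EF-1α promoter-driven transcript encoding FOXP1 followed by the hygromycin phosphotransferase gene (hph). According to the construct name, the two are linked by a P2A self-cleaving peptide, which is not annotated separately, so transduced cells can be selected with hygromycin. The listed insert is only 342 bp and the annotation matches just a fragment of FOXP1. This suggests a short isoform or partial coding sequence rather than the canonical full-length protein, although the record does not specify which. The barcode is also not annotated. By design it lies within the expressed transcript, so the overexpressed factor can be identified in single-cell RNA-seq data. The associated work used such vectors in pooled transcription factor overexpression screens with fitness and single-cell transcriptomic readouts.
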