Features (pLannotate 1.2.2; 33 found; start..end, strand, type, name):
     30..82      -  misc_feature   bom (fragment): basis of mobility region from pBR322
    237..616     +  enhancer       CMV enhancer: human cytomegalovirus immediate early enhancer
    617..816     +  promoter       CMV promoter: human cytomegalovirus (CMV) immediate early promoter
    834..1014    +  LTR            5' LTR (truncated): truncated 5' long terminal repeat (LTR) from HIV-1
   1061..1186    +  misc_feature   HIV-1 Ψ: packaging signal of human immunodeficiency virus type 1
   1170..1533    +  CDS            HIV-1 gag (fragment): gag protein from human immunodeficiency virus 1; gag
   1679..1912    +  misc_feature   RRE: The Rev response element (RRE) of HIV-1 allows for Rev-dependent mRNA export from the nucleus to the cytoplasm.
   2289..2389    +  CDS            Rev (fragment): human immunodeficiency virus 1 (HIV-1) Rev protein; rev; enhances nuclear export of unspliced and incompletely spliced viral mRNAs
   2439..2556    +  misc_feature   cPPT/CTS: central polypurine tract and central termination sequence of HIV-1
   2619..2685    +  CDS            small t antigen (fragment): SV40 (simian virus 40) small t antigen
   2692..3870    +  promoter       EF-1α promoter: strong constitutive promoter for human elongation factor EF-1α
   3887..3905    +  promoter       T7 promoter: promoter for bacteriophage T7 RNA polymerase
   3925..3961    -  misc_feature   MCS (fragment): pBluescript multiple cloning site
   3969..4133    +  CDS            FOXP1 (fragment): FOXP1_HUMAN - Experimental evidence at protein level: Swiss-Prot protein existence level 1. [Isoform 8]: Involved in transcriptional regulation in embryonic stem cells (ESCs). Stimulates expression of transcription factors that are required for pluripotency and decreases expression of differentiation-associated genes. Has distinct DNA-binding specifities as compared to the canonical form and preferentially binds DNA with the sequence 5'-CGATACAA-3' (or closely related sequences) (PubMed:21924763). Promotes ESC self-renewal and pluripotency (By similarity). From Homo sapiens (Human).
   4377..5399    +  CDS            hph: KHYB_ECOLX - Experimental evidence at protein level: Swiss-Prot protein existence level 1. The aminoglycoside phosphotransferases achieve inactivation of their antibiotic substrates by phosphorylation. Only phosphorylates hygromycin and closely related compounds such as demethyl analogs and destomycin. From Escherichia coli.
   5483..5596    +  CDS            nef (fragment): NEF_HV1LA - Experimental evidence at protein level: Swiss-Prot protein existence level 1. Extracellular Nef protein targets CD4(+) T-lymphocytes for apoptosis by interacting with CXCR4 surface receptors. From Human immunodeficiency virus type 1 group M subtype B (isolate Lai) (HIV-1).
   5594..5627    +  protein_bind   loxP: Cre-mediated recombination occurs in the 8-bp core sequence (GCATACAT). Cre recombinase
   5652..5832    +  LTR            5' LTR (truncated): truncated 5' long terminal repeat (LTR) from HIV-1
   5864..6088    +  polyA_signal   bGH poly(A) signal: bovine growth hormone polyadenylation signal
   6092..6113    +  promoter       SV40 promoter (fragment): SV40 enhancer and early promoter
   6134..6562    +  rep_origin     f1 ori (sequence partly withheld): f1 bacteriophage origin of replication; arrow indicates direction of (+) strand synthesis
   6576..6905    +  promoter       SV40 promoter: SV40 enhancer and early promoter
   6953..7000    +  promoter       EM7 promoter: synthetic bacterial promoter&nbsp
   7019..7393    +  CDS            BleoR: antibiotic-binding protein; Sh ble from Streptoalloteichus hindustanus; confers resistance to bleomycin, phleomycin, and Zeocin™
   7403..7528    +  CDS            ble (fragment): BLE_KLEPN - Experimental evidence at protein level: Swiss-Prot protein existence level 1. Binding protein with a strong affinity to the bleomycin family of antibiotics. Binds to CL990; an antimitotic-antibiotic compound. From Klebsiella pneumoniae.
   7523..7644    +  polyA_signal   SV40 poly(A) signal: SV40 polyadenylation signal
   7717..7733    -  protein_bind   lac operator: The lac repressor binds to the lac operator to inhibit transcription in E. coli. This inhibition can be relieved by adding lactose or isopropyl-β-D-thiogalactopyranoside (IPTG). lac repressor encoded by lacI
   7741..7771    -  promoter       lac promoter: promoter for the E. coli lac operon
   7786..7807    -  protein_bind   CAP binding site: CAP binding activates transcription in the presence of cAMP. E. coli catabolite activator protein
   7820..7912    -  CDS            lacI (fragment): lac repressor; lacI; The lac repressor binds to the lac operator to inhibit transcription in E. coli. This inhibition can be relieved by adding lactose or isopropyl-β-D-thiogalactopyranoside (IPTG).
   8095..8683    -  rep_origin     ori: high-copy-number ColE1/pMB1/pBR322/pUC origin of replication
   8854..9714    -  CDS            AmpR: β-lactamase; bla; confers resistance to ampicillin, carbenicillin, and related antibiotics
   9715..9819    -  promoter       AmpR promoter: bla
>Addgene plasmid #120441 | EF1a_FOXP1_P2A_Hygro_Barcode | addgene full sequence | sequence record 234520 | Addgene NGS Result
TCGACGGATCGGGAGATCTCCCGATCCCCTATGGTGCACTCTCAGTACAATCTGCTCTGATGCCGCATAG
TTAAGCCAGTATCTGCTCCCTGCTTGTGTGTTGGAGGTCGCTGAGTAGTGCGCGAGCAAAATTTAAGCTA
CAACAAGGCAAGGCTTGACCGACAATTGCATGAAGAATCTGCTTAGGGTTAGGCGTTTTGCGCTGCTTCG
CGATGTACGGGCCAGATATACGCGTTGACATTGATTATTGACTAGTTATTAATAGTAATCAATTACGGGG
TCATTAGTTCATAGCCCATATATGGAGTTCCGCGTTACATAACTTACGGTAAATGGCCCGCCTGGCTGAC
CGCCCAACGACCCCCGCCCATTGACGTCAATAATGACGTATGTTCCCATAGTAACGCCAATAGGGACTTT
CCATTGACGTCAATGGGTGGAGTATTTACGGTAAACTGCCCACTTGGCAGTACATCAAGTGTATCATATG
CCAAGTACGCCCCCTATTGACGTCAATGACGGTAAATGGCCCGCCTGGCATTATGCCCAGTACATGACCT
TATGGGACTTTCCTACTTGGCAGTACATCTACGTATTAGTCATCGCTATTACCATGGTGATGCGGTTTTG
GCAGTACATCAATGGGCGTGGATAGCGGTTTGACTCACGGGGATTTCCAAGTCTCCACCCCATTGACGTC
AATGGGAGTTTGTTTTGGCACCAAAATCAACGGGACTTTCCAAAATGTCGTAACAACTCCGCCCCATTGA
CGCAAATGGGCGGTAGGCGTGTACGGTGGGAGGTCTATATAAGCAGCGCGTTTTGCCTGTACTGGGTCTC
TCTGGTTAGACCAGATCTGAGCCTGGGAGCTCTCTGGCTAACTAGGGAACCCACTGCTTAAGCCTCAATA
AAGCTTGCCTTGAGTGCTTCAAGTAGTGTGTGCCCGTCTGTTGTGTGACTCTGGTAACTAGAGATCCCTC
AGACCCTTTTAGTCAGTGTGGAAAATCTCTAGCAGTGGCGCCCGAACAGGGACTTGAAAGCGAAAGGGAA
ACCAGAGGAGCTCTCTCGACGCAGGACTCGGCTTGCTGAAGCGCGCACGGCAAGAGGCGAGGGGCGGCGA
CTGGTGAGTACGCCAAAAATTTTGACTAGCGGAGGCTAGAAGGAGAGAGATGGGTGCGAGAGCGTCAGTA
TTAAGCGGGGGAGAATTAGATCGCGATGGGAAAAAATTCGGTTAAGGCCAGGGGGAAAGAAAAAATATAA
ATTAAAACATATAGTATGGGCAAGCAGGGAGCTAGAACGATTCGCAGTTAATCCTGGCCTGTTAGAAACA
TCAGAAGGCTGTAGACAAATACTGGGACAGCTACAACCATCCCTTCAGACAGGATCAGAAGAACTTAGAT
CATTATATAATACAGTAGCAACCCTCTATTGTGTGCATCAAAGGATAGAGATAAAAGACACCAAGGAAGC
TTTAGACAAGATAGAGGAAGAGCAAAACAAAAGTAAGACCACCGCACAGCAAGCGGCCGCTGATCTTCAG
ACCTGGAGGAGGAGATATGAGGGACAATTGGAGAAGTGAATTATATAAATATAAAGTAGTAAAAATTGAA
CCATTAGGAGTAGCACCCACCAAGGCAAAGAGAAGAGTGGTGCAGAGAGAAAAAAGAGCAGTGGGAATAG
GAGCTTTGTTCCTTGGGTTCTTGGGAGCAGCAGGAAGCACTATGGGCGCAGCGTCAATGACGCTGACGGT
ACAGGCCAGACAATTATTGTCTGGTATAGTGCAGCAGCAGAACAATTTGCTGAGGGCTATTGAGGCGCAA
CAGCATCTGTTGCAACTCACAGTCTGGGGCATCAAGCAGCTCCAGGCAAGAATCCTGGCTGTGGAAAGAT
ACCTAAAGGATCAACAGCTCCTGGGGATTTGGGGTTGCTCTGGAAAACTCATTTGCACCACTGCTGTGCC
TTGGAATGCTAGTTGGAGTAATAAATCTCTGGAACAGATTTGGAATCACACGACCTGGATGGAGTGGGAC
AGAGAAATTAACAATTACACAAGCTTAATACACTCCTTAATTGAAGAATCGCAAAACCAGCAAGAAAAGA
ATGAACAAGAATTATTGGAATTAGATAAATGGGCAAGTTTGTGGAATTGGTTTAACATAACAAATTGGCT
GTGGTATATAAAATTATTCATAATGATAGTAGGAGGCTTGGTAGGTTTAAGAATAGTTTTTGCTGTACTT
TCTATAGTGAATAGAGTTAGGCAGGGATATTCACCATTATCGTTTCAGACCCACCTCCCAACCCCGAGGG
GACCCGACAGGCCCGAAGGAATAGAAGAAGAAGGTGGAGAGAGAGACAGAGACAGATCCATTCGATTAGT
GAACGGATCGGCACTGCGTGCGCCAATTCTGCAGACAAATGGCAGTATTCATCCACAATTTTAAAAGAAA
AGGGGGGATTGGGGGGTACAGTGCAGGGGAAAGAATAGTAGACATAATAGCAACAGACATACAAACTAAA
GAATTACAAAAACAAATTACAAAAATTCAAAATTTTCGGGTTTATTACAGGGACAGCAGAGATCCAGTTT
GGTTAATTAATCGATAAGCTTTGCAAAGATGGATAAAGTTTTAAACAGAGAGGAATCTTTGCAGCTAATG
GACCTTCTAGGTCTTGAAAGGAGTGGGAATTGGCTCCGGTGCCCGTCAGTGGGCAGAGCGCACATCGCCC
ACAGTCCCCGAGAAGTTGGGGGGAGGGGTCGGCAATTGAACCGGTGCCTAGAGAAGGTGGCGCGGGGTAA
ACTGGGAAAGTGATGTCGTGTACTGGCTCCGCCTTTTTCCCGAGGGTGGGGGAGAACCGTATATAAGTGC
AGTAGTCGCCGTGAACGTTCTTTTTCGCAACGGGTTTGCCGCCAGAACACAGGTAAGTGCCGTGTGTGGT
TCCCGCGGGCCTGGCCTCTTTACGGGTTATGGCCCTTGCGTGCCTTGAATTACTTCCACCTGGCTGCAGT
ACGTGATTCTTGATCCCGAGCTTCGGGTTGGAAGTGGGTGGGAGAGTTCGAGGCCTTGCGCTTAAGGAGC
CCCTTCGCCTCGTGCTTGAGTTGAGGCCTGGCCTGGGCGCTGGGGCCGCCGCGTGCGAATCTGGTGGCAC
CTTCGCGCCTGTCTCGCTGCTTTCGATAAGTCTCTAGCCATTTAAAATTTTTGATGACCTGCTGCGACGC
TTTTTTTCTGGCAAGATAGTCTTGTAAATGCGGGCCAAGATCTGCACACTGGTATTTCGGTTTTTGGGGC
CGCGGGCGGCGACGGGGCCCGTGCGTCCCAGCGCACATGTTCGGCGAGGCGGGGCCTGCGAGCGCGGCCA
CCGAGAATCGGACGGGGGTAGTCTCAAGCTGGCCGGCCTGCTCTGGTGCCTGGCCTCGCGCCGCCGTGTA
TCGCCCCGCCCTGGGCGGCAAGGCTGGCCCGGTCGGCACCAGTTGCGTGAGCGGAAAGATGGCCGCTTCC
CGGCCCTGCTGCAGGGAGCTCAAAATGGAGGACGCGGCGCTCGGGAGAGCGGGCGGGTGAGTCACCCACA
CAAAGGAAAAGGGCCTTTCCGTCCTCAGCCGTCGCTTCATGTGACTCCACGGAGTACCGGGCGCCGTCCA
GGCACCTCGATTAGTTCTCGAGCTTTTGGAGTACGTCGTCTTTAGGTTGGGGGGAGGGGTTTTATGCGAT
GGAGTTTCCCCACACTGAGTGGGTGGAGACTGAAGTTAGGCCAGCTTGGCACTTGATGTAATTCTCCTTG
GAATTTGCCCTTTTTGAGTTTGGATCTTGGTTCATTCTCAAGCCTCAGACAGTGGTTCAAAGTTTTTTTC
TTCCATTTCAGGTGTCGTGAGGAATTAGCTTGGTACTAATACGACTCACTATAGGGAGACCCAAGCTGGC
TAGGTAAGCTTGATATCGAATTCCTGCAGCCCGGGGGATCCCGCCACCATGATGCAAGAATCTGGGACTG
AGACAAAAAGTAACGGTTCAGCCATCCAGAATGGGTCGGGCGGCAGCAACCACTTACTAGAGTGCGGCGG
TCTTCGGGAGGGGCGGTCCAACGGAGAGACGCCGGCCGTGGACATCGGGGCAGCTGACCTCGCCCACGCC
CAGCAGCAGCAGCAACAGTGGCATCTCATAAACCATCAGCCCTCTAGGAGTCCCAGCAGTTGGCTTAAGA
GACTAATTTCAAGCCCTTGGGAGTTGGAAGTCCTGCAGGTCCCCTTGTGGGGAGCAGTTGCTGAGACGAA
GATGAGTGGACCTGTGTGTCAGCCTAACCCTTCCCCATTTGGATCCGGCGCAACAAACTTCTCTCTGCTG
AAACAAGCCGGAGATGTCGAAGAGAATCCTGGACCGATGAAAAAGCCTGAACTCACCGCGACGTCTGTCG
AGAAGTTTCTGATCGAAAAGTTCGACAGCGTCTCCGACCTGATGCAGCTCTCGGAGGGCGAAGAATCTCG
TGCTTTCAGCTTCGATGTAGGAGGGCGTGGATATGTCCTGCGGGTAAATAGCTGCGCCGATGGTTTCTAC
AAAGATCGTTATGTTTATCGGCACTTTGCATCGGCCGCGCTCCCGATTCCGGAAGTGCTTGACATTGGGG
AATTCAGCGAGAGCCTGACCTATTGCATCTCCCGCCGTGCACAGGGTGTCACGTTGCAAGACCTGCCTGA
AACCGAACTGCCCGCTGTTCTGCAGCCGGTCGCGGAGGCCATGGATGCGATCGCTGCGGCCGATCTTAGC
CAGACGAGCGGGTTCGGCCCATTCGGACCGCAAGGAATCGGTCAATACACTACATGGCGTGATTTCATAT
GCGCGATTGCTGATCCCCATGTGTATCACTGGCAAACTGTGATGGACGACACCGTCAGTGCGTCCGTCGC
GCAGGCTCTCGATGAGCTGATGCTTTGGGCCGAGGACTGCCCCGAAGTCCGGCACCTCGTGCACGCGGAT
TTCGGCTCCAACAATGTCCTGACGGACAATGGCCGCATAACAGCGGTCATTGACTGGAGCGAGGCGATGT
TCGGGGATTCCCAATACGAGGTCGCCAACATCTTCTTCTGGAGGCCGTGGTTGGCTTGTATGGAGCAGCA
GACGCGCTACTTCGAGCGGAGGCATCCGGAGCTTGCAGGATCGCCGCGGCTCCGGGCGTATATGCTCCGC
ATTGGTCTTGACCAACTCTATCAGAGCTTGGTTGACGGCAATTTCGATGATGCAGCTTGGGCGCAGGGTC
GATGCGACGCAATCGTCCGATCCGGAGCCGGGACTGTCGGGCGTACACAAATCGCCCGCAGAAGCGCGGC
CGTCTGGACCGATGGCTGTGTAGAAGTACTCGCCGATAGTGGAAACCGACGCCCCAGCACTCGTCCGAGG
GCAAAGGAATAAGTTAGAACTATTTCCTGGCTGTTACGCGGGGATGATTACTCTAGATCCCTACTGACGG
GCTTGTTAAACAGTGAACCGCCCGCCCCACGACCCGCAGCGCCCGACCGAAAGGAGCGCACGACCCCATG
CATCGAACAAAAGAAAAGGGGGGACTGGAAGGGCTAATTCACTCCCAACGAAGACAAGATATCATAACTT
CGTATAGCATACATTATACGAAGTTATCGGCTAGCTGGTCCGGACTGTACTGGGTCTCTCTGGTTAGACC
AGATCTGAGCCTGGGAGCTCTCTGGCTAACTAGGGAACCCACTGCTTAAGCCTCAATAAAGCTTGCCTTG
AGTGCTTCAAGTAGTGTGTGCCCGTCTGTTGTGTGACTCTGGTAACTAGAGATCCCTCAGACCCTTTTAG
TCAGTGTGGAAAATCTCTAGCAGGGCCCGTTTAAACCCGCTGATCAGCCTCGACTGTGCCTTCTAGTTGC
CAGCCATCTGTTGTTTGCCCCTCCCCCGTGCCTTCCTTGACCCTGGAAGGTGCCACTCCCACTGTCCTTT
CCTAATAAAATGAGGAAATTGCATCGCATTGTCTGAGTAGGTGTCATTCTATTCTGGGGGGTGGGGTGGG
GCAGGACAGCAAGGGGGAGGATTGGGAAGACAATAGCAGGCATGCTGGGGATGCGGTGGGCTCTATGGCT
TCTGAGGCGGAAAGAACCAGCTGGGGCTCTAGGGGGTATCCCC
[124 nt withheld, positions 6134-6257]
C
[91 nt withheld, positions 6259-6349]
A
[49 nt withheld, positions 6351-6399]
CCTTTGACGTTGGAGTCCACGTTCTTT
[37 nt withheld, positions 6427-6463]
ACCCTATCTCGGTCTATTCTTTTGATTTATAAGGGATTTTGCCGATTTCGGCCTATTGGTTAAAAAATGA
GCTGATTTAACAAAAATTTAACGCGAATTAATTCTGTGGAATGTGTGTCAGTTAGGGTGTGGAAAGTCCC
CAGGCTCCCCAGCAGGCAGAAGTATGCAAAGCATGCATCTCAATTAGTCAGCAACCAGGTGTGGAAAGTC
CCCAGGCTCCCCAGCAGGCAGAAGTATGCAAAGCATGCATCTCAATTAGTCAGCAACCATAGTCCCGCCC
CTAACTCCGCCCATCCCGCCCCTAACTCCGCCCAGTTCCGCCCATTCTCCGCCCCATGGCTGACTAATTT
TTTTTATTTATGCAGAGGCCGAGGCCGCCTCTGCCTCTGAGCTATTCCAGAAGTAGTGAGGAGGCTTTTT
TGGAGGCCTAGGCTTTTGCAAAAAGCTCCCGGGAGCTTGTATATCCATTTTCGGATCTGATCAGCACGTG
TTGACAATTAATCATCGGCATAGTATATCGGCATAGTATAATACGACAAGGTGAGGAACTAAACCATGGC
CAAGTTGACCAGTGCCGTTCCGGTGCTCACCGCGCGCGACGTCGCCGGAGCGGTCGAGTTCTGGACCGAC
CGGCTCGGGTTCTCCCGGGACTTCGTGGAGGACGACTTCGCCGGTGTGGTCCGGGACGACGTGACCCTGT
TCATCAGCGCGGTCCAGGACCAGGTGGTGCCGGACAACACCCTGGCCTGGGTGTGGGTGCGCGGCCTGGA
CGAGCTGTACGCCGAGTGGTCGGAGGTCGTGTCCACGAACTTCCGGGACGCCTCCGGGCCGGCCATGACC
GAGATCGGCGAGCAGCCGTGGGGGCGGGAGTTCGCCCTGCGCGACCCGGCCGGCAACTGCGTGCACTTCG
TGGCCGAGGAGCAGGACTGACACGTGCTACGAGATTTCGATTCCACCGCCGCCTTCTATGAAAGGTTGGG
CTTCGGAATCGTTTTCCGGGACGCCGGCTGGATGATCCTCCAGCGCGGGGATCTCATGCTGGAGTTCTTC
GCCCACCCCAACTTGTTTATTGCAGCTTATAATGGTTACAAATAAAGCAATAGCATCACAAATTTCACAA
ATAAAGCATTTTTTTCACTGCATTCTAGTTGTGGTTTGTCCAAACTCATCAATGTATCTTATCATGTCTG
TATACCGTCGACCTCTAGCTAGAGCTTGGCGTAATCATGGTCATAGCTGTTTCCTGTGTGAAATTGTTAT
CCGCTCACAATTCCACACAACATACGAGCCGGAAGCATAAAGTGTAAAGCCTGGGGTGCCTAATGAGTGA
GCTAACTCACATTAATTGCGTTGCGCTCACTGCCCGCTTTCCAGTCGGGAAACCTGTCGTGCCAGCTGCA
TTAATGAATCGGCCAACGCGCGGGGAGAGGCGGTTTGCGTATTGGGCGCTCTTCCGCTTCCTCGCTCACT
GACTCGCTGCGCTCGGTCGTTCGGCTGCGGCGAGCGGTATCAGCTCACTCAAAGGCGGTAATACGGTTAT
CCACAGAATCAGGGGATAACGCAGGAAAGAACATGTGAGCAAAAGGCCAGCAAAAGGCCAGGAACCGTAA
AAAGGCCGCGTTGCTGGCGTTTTTCCATAGGCTCCGCCCCCCTGACGAGCATCACAAAAATCGACGCTCA
AGTCAGAGGTGGCGAAACCCGACAGGACTATAAAGATACCAGGCGTTTCCCCCTGGAAGCTCCCTCGTGC
GCTCTCCTGTTCCGACCCTGCCGCTTACCGGATACCTGTCCGCCTTTCTCCCTTCGGGAAGCGTGGCGCT
TTCTCATAGCTCACGCTGTAGGTATCTCAGTTCGGTGTAGGTCGTTCGCTCCAAGCTGGGCTGTGTGCAC
GAACCCCCCGTTCAGCCCGACCGCTGCGCCTTATCCGGTAACTATCGTCTTGAGTCCAACCCGGTAAGAC
ACGACTTATCGCCACTGGCAGCAGCCACTGGTAACAGGATTAGCAGAGCGAGGTATGTAGGCGGTGCTAC
AGAGTTCTTGAAGTGGTGGCCTAACTACGGCTACACTAGAAGAACAGTATTTGGTATCTGCGCTCTGCTG
AAGCCAGTTACCTTCGGAAAAAGAGTTGGTAGCTCTTGATCCGGCAAACAAACCACCGCTGGTAGCGGTG
GTTTTTTTGTTTGCAAGCAGCAGATTACGCGCAGAAAAAAAGGATCTCAAGAAGATCCTTTGATCTTTTC
TACGGGGTCTGACGCTCAGTGGAACGAAAACTCACGTTAAGGGATTTTGGTCATGAGATTATCAAAAAGG
ATCTTCACCTAGATCCTTTTAAATTAAAAATGAAGTTTTAAATCAATCTAAAGTATATATGAGTAAACTT
GGTCTGACAGTTACCAATGCTTAATCAGTGAGGCACCTATCTCAGCGATCTGTCTATTTCGTTCATCCAT
AGTTGCCTGACTCCCCGTCGTGTAGATAACTACGATACGGGAGGGCTTACCATCTGGCCCCAGTGCTGCA
ATGATACCGCGAGACCCACGCTCACCGGCTCCAGATTTATCAGCAATAAACCAGCCAGCCGGAAGGGCCG
AGCGCAGAAGTGGTCCTGCAACTTTATCCGCCTCCATCCAGTCTATTAATTGTTGCCGGGAAGCTAGAGT
AAGTAGTTCGCCAGTTAATAGTTTGCGCAACGTTGTTGCCATTGCTACAGGCATCGTGGTGTCACGCTCG
TCGTTTGGTATGGCTTCATTCAGCTCCGGTTCCCAACGATCAAGGCGAGTTACATGATCCCCCATGTTGT
GCAAAAAAGCGGTTAGCTCCTTCGGTCCTCCGATCGTTGTCAGAAGTAAGTTGGCCGCAGTGTTATCACT
CATGGTTATGGCAGCACTGCATAATTCTCTTACTGTCATGCCATCCGTAAGATGCTTTTCTGTGACTGGT
GAGTACTCAACCAAGTCATTCTGAGAATAGTGTATGCGGCGACCGAGTTGCTCTTGCCCGGCGTCAATAC
GGGATAATACCGCGCCACATAGCAGAACTTTAAAAGTGCTCATCATTGGAAAACGTTCTTCGGGGCGAAA
ACTCTCAAGGATCTTACCGCTGTTGAGATCCAGTTCGATGTAACCCACTCGTGCACCCAACTGATCTTCA
GCATCTTTTACTTTCACCAGCGTTTCTGGGTGAGCAAAAACAGGAAGGCAAAATGCCGCAAAAAAGGGAA
TAAGGGCGACACGGAAATGTTGAATACTCATACTCTTCCTTTTTCAATATTATTGAAGCATTTATCAGGG
TTATTGTCTCATGAGCGGATACATATTTGAATGTATTTAGAAAAATAAACAAATAGGGGTTCCGCGCACA
TTTCCCCGAAAAGTGCCACCTGACG
