>Addgene plasmid #120441 | EF1a_FOXP1_P2A_Hygro_Barcode | depositor partial sequence | sequence record 228691 | FOXP1 gene
ATGATGCAAGAATCTGGGACTGAGACAAAAAGTAACGGTTCAGCCATCCAGAATGGGTCGGGCGGCAGCA
ACCACTTACTAGAGTGCGGCGGTCTTCGGGAGGGGCGGTCCAACGGAGAGACGCCGGCCGTGGACATCGG
GGCAGCTGACCTCGCCCACGCCCAGCAGCAGCAGCAACAGTGGCATCTCATAAACCATCAGCCCTCTAGG
AGTCCCAGCAGTTGGCTTAAGAGACTAATTTCAAGCCCTTGGGAGTTGGAAGTCCTGCAGGTCCCCTTGT
GGGGAGCAGTTGCTGAGACGAAGATGAGTGGACCTGTGTGTCAGCCTAACCCTTCCCCATTT
