>Addgene plasmid #120441 | EF1a_FOXP1_P2A_Hygro_Barcode | depositor partial sequence | sequence record 228692 | FOXP1 barcode
GGGATGATTACTCTAGATCC
